Addgene plasmid #131806: pBW005
Purpose: Vector with aTc inducible M. laminosus Fd1 with a C-terminal fused mRFP1
Depositing lab: Jonathan Silberg. Depositing organization: Rice University. Publication: Combinatorial design of chemical-dependent protein switches for controlling intracellular electron transfer. Wu B, Atkinson JT, Kahanda D, Bennett GN, Silberg JJ. bioRxiv May 23, 2019 10.1101/645978v1.
Backbone
  Vector backbone: ColE1
  Total vector size (bp): 3917
  Vector type: Synthetic Biology
Growth in bacteria
  Bacterial resistance: Chloramphenicol, 25 μg/mL
  Growth temperature: 37°C
  Growth strain: DH5alpha
  Copy number: High Copy
Gene/Insert
  Gene/Insert name: Mastigocladus laminosus ferredoxin
  Species: Synthetic
  Insert size (bp): 300
  Tag / fusion protein: mRFP1 (C terminal on insert)
Terms and licenses: Academic/Nonprofit Terms; Industry Terms: Not Available to Industry
Depositor comments: For detailed annotations see the GenBank file under Resource Information/Supplemental Documents. Please visit https://www.biorxiv.org/content/10.1101/645978v1 for BioRxiv preprint
How to cite: pBW005 was a gift from Jonathan Silberg (Addgene plasmid # 131806 ; http://n2t.net/addgene:131806 ; RRID:Addgene_131806)
