[The description below was written by a language model from this plasmid's Addgene catalogue record and pLannotate feature annotations shown in this document.]
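Description:
pBW005 is a small (about 3.9 kb) bacterial synthetic-biology expression plasmid built on a high-copy ColE1-type origin of replication and selected with chloramphenicol. Resistance comes from a cat (chloramphenicol acetyltransferase) gene driven by its native promoter and followed by the phage lambda t0 terminator. It is propagated in standard E. coli cloning strains.

The payload is a roughly 300 bp coding sequence for the ferredoxin of the thermophilic cyanobacterium Mastigocladus laminosus (petF, Fd1), listed as a synthetic insert. Ferredoxins are small iron-sulfur proteins that shuttle electrons between metabolic partners. The ferredoxin is fused at its C terminus to the monomeric red fluorescent protein mRFP1; the short gap between the two annotated coding regions suggests a linker, although the record does not describe one. Expression is controlled by the PLtetO-1 promoter, a lambda PL derivative carrying tet operator sites, and transcription is stopped by tandem rrnB T1 and T7Te terminators. Downstream, a separate cassette expresses the TetR repressor from a sequence annotated as a fragment of the constitutive J23119 promoter, with its own rrnB T1 terminator. TetR binds the operators and keeps the fusion gene off until anhydrotetracycline (aTc) is added, which releases the repressor and induces transcription. Regulator and regulated gene therefore sit on the same plasmid.

Red fluorescence from the fusion could serve as a readout of ferredoxin expression level in cells. The associated work concerns the design of chemical-dependent protein switches for controlling intracellular electron transfer, but the record does not state this plasmid's specific role in those experiments.
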