Features (pLannotate 1.2.2; 13 found; start..end, strand, type, name):
     47..120     +  promoter       PLtetO-1 promoter: modified phage lambda PL promoter with tet operator sites (Lutz and Bujard, 1997)
    152..448     +  CDS            petF: FER_MASLA - Experimental evidence at protein level: Swiss-Prot protein existence level 1. Ferredoxins are iron-sulfur proteins that transfer electrons in a wide variety of metabolic reactions. From Mastigocladus laminosus (Fischerella sp.).
    485..1156    +  CDS            mRFP1: mRFP1 is a basic (constitutively fluorescent) red fluorescent protein published in 2002, derived from Discosoma sp.. It is reported to be a somewhat slowly-maturing monomer with low acid sensitivity.
   1189..1260    +  terminator     rrnB T1 terminator: transcription terminator T1 from the E. coli rrnB gene
   1276..1303    +  terminator     T7Te terminator: phage T7 early transcription terminator
   1310..1354    +  misc_feature   MCS (fragment): pUC18/19 multiple cloning site
   1361..1389    +  promoter       J23119 promoter (fragment): bacterial promoter (Registry of Standard Biological Parts BBa J23119)
   1424..2050    +  CDS            TetR: tetracycline repressor TetR; tetR; TetR binds to the tetracycline operator tetO to inhibit transcription. This inhibition can be relieved by adding tetracycline or doxycycline.
   2056..2142    +  terminator     rrnB T1 terminator: Escherichia coli rrnB; transcription terminator T1 from the E. coli rrnB gene
   2307..2895    -  rep_origin     ori: high-copy-number ColE1/pMB1/pBR322/pUC origin of replication
   2983..3077    -  terminator     lambda t0 terminator: transcription terminator from phage lambda
   3101..3757    -  CDS            cat: CAT_ECOLX - Experimental evidence at protein level: Swiss-Prot protein existence level 1. This enzyme is an effector of chloramphenicol resistance in bacteria. From Escherichia coli. This protein is used as a marker in many commonly used cloning vectors, such as pACYC184.
   3758..3856    -  promoter       cat promoter: promoter of the E. coli cat gene encoding chloramphenicol acetyltransferase
>Addgene plasmid #131806 | pBW005 | addgene full sequence | sequence record 258989 | Addgene NGS Result
CTATAAAAATAGGCGTATCACGAGGCCCTTTCGTCTTCACCTCGAGTCCCTATCAGTGATAGAGATTGAC
ATCCCTATCAGTGATAGAGATACTGAGCACATCAGCAGGACGCACTGACCTAAAAATCCGATCCCTCTTT
AGTTCTCAATCATGGCAACCTATAAAGTTACACTTATTAACGAAGCTGAAGGTCTAAACAAAACAATTGA
AGTTCCAGATGATCAGTACATTTTAGATGCGGCTGAAGAAGCTGGTATAGACTTACCGTATTCTTGTCGT
GCTGGTGCTTGCTCTACCTGTGCTGGTAAACTCATATCCGGTACTGTCGATCAAAGCGATCAGTCATTTT
TAGACGACGATCAAATTGAAGCTGGATACGTTCTCACCTGCGTTGCTTACCCAACTTCCGATTGCGTCAT
CGAAACACACAAAGAAGAAGAGCTTTACGGGGGCTCTGGAGGTTCTGGAGGTTCTGGTGGGTCCGCGAGT
AGCGAAGACGTTATCAAAGAGTTCATGCGTTTCAAAGTTCGTATGGAAGGTTCCGTTAACGGTCACGAGT
TCGAAATCGAAGGTGAAGGTGAAGGTCGTCCGTACGAAGGTACCCAGACCGCTAAACTGAAAGTTACCAA
AGGTGGTCCGCTGCCGTTCGCTTGGGACATCCTGTCCCCGCAGTTCCAGTACGGTTCCAAAGCTTACGTT
AAACACCCGGCTGACATCCCGGACTACCTGAAACTGTCCTTCCCGGAAGGTTTCAAATGGGAACGTGTTA
TGAACTTCGAAGACGGTGGTGTTGTTACCGTTACCCAGGACTCCTCCCTGCAAGACGGTGAGTTCATCTA
CAAAGTTAAACTGCGTGGTACCAACTTCCCGTCCGACGGTCCGGTTATGCAGAAAAAAACCATGGGTTGG
GAAGCTTCCACCGAACGTATGTACCCGGAAGACGGTGCTCTGAAAGGTGAAATCAAAATGCGTCTGAAAC
TGAAAGACGGTGGTCACTACGACGCTGAAGTTAAAACCACCTACATGGCTAAAAAACCGGTTCAGCTGCC
GGGTGCTTACAAAACCGACATCAAACTGGACATCACCTCCCACAACGAAGACTACACCATCGTTGAACAG
TACGAACGTGCTGAAGGTCGTCACTCCACCGGTGCTTGAGAATTCTGATAATAATCTAGACCAGGCATCA
AATAAAACGAAAGGCTCAGTCGAAAGACTGGGCCTTTCGTTTTATCTGTTGTTTGTCGGTGAACGCTCTC
TACTAGAGTCACACTGGCTCACCTTCGGGTGGGCCTTTCTGCGTTTATAGGTACCCGTGGATCCTCTAGA
GTCGACCTGCAGGCATGCAAGCTTTTTACGGCTAGCTCAGTCCTAGGTATAGTGCTAGCCCAGCCAGAGA
AACACTCTTTAACAGGGGGTAGTATGATGTCTCGTTTAGATAAAAGTAAAGTGATTAACAGCGCATTAGA
GCTGCTTAATGAGGTCGGAATCGAAGGTTTAACAACCCGTAAACTCGCCCAGAAGCTAGGTGTAGAGCAG
CCTACATTGTATTGGCATGTAAAAAATAAGCGGGCTTTGCTCGACGCCTTAGCCATTGAGATGTTAGATA
GGCACCATACTCACTTTTGCCCTTTAGAAGGGGAAAGCTGGCAAGATTTTTTACGTAATAACGCTAAAAG
TTTTAGATGTGCTTTACTAAGTCATCGCGATGGAGCAAAAGTACATTTAGGTACACGGCCTACAGAAAAA
CAGTATGAAACTCTCGAAAATCAATTAGCCTTTTTATGCCAACAAGGTTTTTCACTAGAGAATGCATTAT
ATGCACTCAGCGCAGTGGGGCATTTTACTTTAGGTTGCGTATTGGAAGATCAAGAGCATCAAGTCGCTAA
AGAAGAAAGGGAAACACCTACTACTGATAGTATGCCGCCATTATTACGACAAGCTATCGAATTATTTGAT
CACCAAGGTGCAGAGCCAGCCTTCTTATTCGGCCTTGAATTGATCATATGCGGATTAGAAAAACAACTTA
AATGTGAAAGTGGGTCTTAAGGCATCAAATAAAACGAAAGGCTCAGTCGAAAGACTGGGCCTTTCGTTTT
ATCTGTTGTTTGTCGGTGAACGCTCTCCTGAGTAGGACAAATCCGCCGCCCTAGACCTAGGGCGTTCGGC
TGCGGCGAGCGGTATCAGCTCACTCAAAGGCGGTAATACGGTTATCCACAGAATCAGGGGATAACGCATG
CAAGAACATGTGAGCAAAAGGCCAGCAAAAGGCCAGGAACCGTAAAAAGGCCGCGTTGCTGGCGTTTTTC
CATAGGCTCCGCCCCCCTGACGAGCATCACAAAAATCGACGCTCAAGTCAGAGGTGGCGAAACCCGACAG
GACTATAAAGATACCAGGCGTTTCCCCCTGGAAGCTCCCTCGTGCGCTCTCCTGTTCCGACCCTGCCGCT
TACCGGATACCTGTCCGCCTTTCTCCCTTCGGGAAGCGTGGCGCTTTCTCATAGCTCACGCTGTAGGTAT
CTCAGTTCGGTGTAGGTCGTTCGCTCCAAGCTGGGCTGTGTGCACGAACCCCCCGTTCAGCCCGACCGCT
GCGCCTTATCCGGTAACTATCGTCTTGAGTCCAACCCGGTAAGACACGACTTATCGCCACTGGCAGCAGC
CACTGGTAACAGGATTAGCAGAGCGAGGTATGTAGGCGGTGCTACAGAGTTCTTGAAGTGGTGGCCTAAC
TACGGCTACACTAGAAGGACAGTATTTGGTATCTGCGCTCTGCTGAAGCCAGTTACCTTCGGAAAAAGAG
TTGGTAGCTCTTGATCCGGCAAACAAACCACCGCTGGTAGCGGTGGTTTTTTTGTTTGCAAGCAGCAGAT
TACGCGCAGAAAAAAAGGATCTCAAGAAGATCCTTTGATCTTTTCTACGGGGTCTGACGCTCAGTGGAAC
GAAAACTCACGTTAAGGGATTTTGGTCATGACTAGTGCTTGGATTCTCACCAATAAAAAACGCCCGGCGG
CAACCGAGCGTTCTGAACAAATCCAGATGGAGTTCTGAGGTCATTACTGGATCTATCAACAGGAGTCCAA
GCGAGCTCGATATCAAATTACGCCCCGCCCTGCCACTCATCGCAGTACTGTTGTAATTCATTAAGCATTC
TGCCGACATGGAAGCCATCACAAACGGCATGATGAACCTGAATCGCCAGCGGCATCAGCACCTTGTCGCC
TTGCGTATAATATTTGCCCATGGTGAAAACGGGGGCGAAGAAGTTGTCCATATTGGCCACGTTTAAATCA
AAACTGGTGAAACTCACCCAGGGATTGGCTGAGACGAAAAACATATTCTCAATAAACCCTTTAGGGAAAT
AGGCCAGGTTTTCACCATAACACGCCACATCTTGCGAATATATGTGTAGAAACTGCCGGAAATCGTCGTG
GTATTCACTCCAGAGCGATGAAAACGTTTCAGTTTGCTCATGGAAAACGGTGTAACAAGGGTGAACACTA
TCCCATATCACCAGCTCACCGTCTTTCATTGCCATACGAAATTCCGGATGAGCATTCATCAGGCGGGCAA
GAATGTGAATAAAGGCCGGATAAAACTTGTGCTTATTTTTCTTTACGGTCTTTAAAAAGGCCGTAATATC
CAGCTGAACGGTCTGGTTATAGGTACATTGAGCAACTGACTGAAATGCCTCAAAATGTTCTTTACGATGC
CATTGGGATATATCAACGGTGGTATATCCAGTGATTTTTTTCTCCATTTTAGCTTCCTTAGCTCCTGAAA
ATCTCGATAACTCAAAAAATACGACCGGTAGTGATCTTATTTCATTATGGTGAAAGTTGGAACCTCTTAC
GGGCCGGCCAACGTCTCATTTTCGCCAGATATCGACGTCTAAGAAACCATTATTATCATGACATTAAC
